Addgene plasmid #82434: pMCh-1547
Purpose: Plasmid for expression of HA-tagged Nematostella vectensis AGO1 in mammalian cells
Depositing lab: Marina Chekulaeva. Depositing organization: Max-Delbrueck-Centrum fuer Molekulare Medizin (MDC). Publication: Conservation of miRNA-mediated silencing mechanisms across 600 million years of animal evolution. Mauri M, Kirchner M, Aharoni R, Ciolli Mattioli C, van den Bruck D, Gutkovitch N, Modepalli V, Selbach M, Moran Y, Chekulaeva M. Nucleic Acids Res. 2016 Sep 6. pii: gkw792. 10.1093/nar/gkw792 PubMed 27604873.
Backbone
  Vector backbone: pEBG
  Backbone manufacturer: Addgene 22227
  Backbone size w/o insert (bp): 5315
  Total vector size (bp): 7885
  Modifications to backbone: GST tag was replaced with HA tag (pEBH)
  Vector type: Mammalian Expression
Growth in bacteria
  Bacterial resistance: Ampicillin, 100 μg/mL
  Growth temperature: 37°C
  Growth strain: DH5alpha
  Copy number: High Copy
Gene/Insert
  Gene/Insert name: nvAGO1
  Species: Nematostella vectensis
  Insert size (bp): 2570
  Promoter: EF1A
  Tag / fusion protein: HA (N terminal on backbone)
  Cloning method: Restriction Enzyme; 5′ cloning site SbfI (not destroyed); 3′ cloning site NotI (not destroyed)
  Sequencing primers: 5′ atggcttacccatacgatgttc; 3′ ACAGGGATTTCTTGTCTCCCAC
Terms and licenses: Academic/Nonprofit Terms; Industry Terms: Not Available to Industry
How to cite: pMCh-1547 was a gift from Marina Chekulaeva (Addgene plasmid # 82434 ; http://n2t.net/addgene:82434 ; RRID:Addgene_82434)
