[The description below was written by a language model from this plasmid's Addgene catalogue record and pLannotate feature annotations shown in this document.]
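Description:
pMCh-1547 is a 7,885 bp mammalian expression plasmid that produces an N-terminally HA-tagged Argonaute 1 protein from the sea anemone Nematostella vectensis (nvAGO1). It is built on pEBG, modified by replacing the original GST tag with an HA epitope to give a derivative the depositor calls pEBH. The roughly 2.6 kb nvAGO1 coding sequence was inserted between SbfI and NotI sites, both of which are retained. In bacteria the plasmid is maintained at high copy through a ColE1/pUC-type origin and selected with ampicillin via the β-lactamase gene. The annotation also picks up an M13 phage origin and assorted remnants of earlier cloning vectors (lac promoter/operator, lacZα, lacI, rop and bom fragments), which have no evident role in the construct's function.

Expression is driven by the strong constitutive human EF-1α promoter, which lies immediately upstream of a short HA tag sequence and the Argonaute open reading frame. The automated annotation labels this ORF as mouse Ago2, but this reflects homology-based matching to a conserved Argonaute family member; the catalogue entry identifies it as Nematostella AGO1. An SV40 early promoter segment and a small t antigen fragment sit upstream of the EF-1α promoter, and a G-CSF stem-loop destabilising element is annotated just downstream of the insert, probably as part of the backbone's 3′ region. No mammalian selection marker is annotated, which suggests use by transient transfection. The HA tag allows detection or immunoprecipitation of the cnidarian Argonaute in mammalian cells. This fits the associated study on how far miRNA-mediated silencing mechanisms are conserved across animal evolution.
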