Features (pLannotate 1.2.2; 20 found; start..end, strand, type, name):
     11..103     +  ncRNA          G-CSF SLDE: Accession: RF00183 - G-CSF factor stem-loop destabilising element (SLDE)
    622..779     +  CDS            lacZα (fragment): LacZα fragment of β-galactosidase; lacZ fragment
    785..834     -  misc_feature   bom (fragment): basis of mobility region from pBR322
    835..860     -  rep_origin     M13 ori (fragment): M13 bacteriophage origin of replication; arrow indicates direction of (+) strand synthesis
    859..909     -  CDS            lacI (fragment): lac repressor; lacI; The lac repressor binds to the lac operator to inhibit transcription in E. coli. This inhibition can be relieved by adding lactose or isopropyl-β-D-thiogalactopyranoside (IPTG).
    910..1290    -  rep_origin     M13 ori (sequence partly withheld): M13 bacteriophage origin of replication; arrow indicates direction of (+) strand synthesis
   1312..1360    -  misc_feature   bom (fragment) (sequence partly withheld): basis of mobility region from pBR322
   1462..1497    -  CDS            rop (fragment): Rop protein, which maintains plasmids at low copy number; rop
   1592..1696    +  promoter       AmpR promoter: bla
   1697..2557    +  CDS            AmpR: β-lactamase; bla; confers resistance to ampicillin, carbenicillin, and related antibiotics
   2728..3316    +  rep_origin     ori: high-copy-number ColE1/pMB1/pBR322/pUC origin of replication
   3499..3591    +  CDS            lacI (fragment): lac repressor; lacI; The lac repressor binds to the lac operator to inhibit transcription in E. coli. This inhibition can be relieved by adding lactose or isopropyl-β-D-thiogalactopyranoside (IPTG).
   3604..3625    +  protein_bind   CAP binding site: CAP binding activates transcription in the presence of cAMP. E. coli catabolite activator protein
   3640..3670    +  promoter       lac promoter: promoter for the E. coli lac operon
   3678..3694    +  protein_bind   lac operator: The lac repressor binds to the lac operator to inhibit transcription in E. coli. This inhibition can be relieved by adding lactose or isopropyl-β-D-thiogalactopyranoside (IPTG). lac repressor encoded by lacI
   3747..3957    +  promoter       SV40 promoter: SV40 early promoter
   3979..4048    +  CDS            small t antigen (fragment): SV40 (simian virus 40) small t antigen
   4054..5232    +  promoter       EF-1α promoter: strong constitutive promoter for human elongation factor EF-1α
   5283..5299    +  CDS            3xHA (fragment): three tandem HA epitope tags
   5304..7874    +  CDS            Ago2: AGO2_MOUSE - Also known as Eif2c2, Kiaa4215. Experimental evidence at protein level: Swiss-Prot protein existence level 1. Required for RNA-mediated gene silencing (RNAi) by the RNA- induced silencing complex (RISC). The 'minimal RISC' appears to include AGO2 bound to a short guide RNA such as a microRNA (miRNA) or short interfering RNA (siRNA). These guide RNAs direct RISC to complementary mRNAs that are targets for RISC-mediated gene silencing. The precise mechanism of gene silencing depends on the degree of complementarity between the miRNA or siRNA and its target. Binding of RISC to a perf
>Addgene plasmid #82434 | pMCh-1547 | depositor full sequence | sequence record 156128 | pMCh-1547 sequence 7885 bps
GCGACTCTAGAGTGAGGGTCCCCACCTGGGACCCTTGAGAGTATCAGGTCTCCCACGTGGGAGACAAGAA
ATCCCTGTTTAATATTTAAACAGCAGTGTTCCCCATCTGGGTCCTTGCACCCCTCACTCTGGCCTCAGCC
GACTGCACAGCGGCCCCTGCATCCCCTTGGCTGTGAGGCCCCTGGACAAGCAGAGGTGGCCAGAGCTGGG
AGGCATGGCCCTGGGGTCCCACGAATTTGCTGGGGAATCTCGTTTTTCTTCTTAAGACTTTTGGGACATG
GTTTGACTCCCGAACATCACCGACGCGTCTCCTGTTTTTCTGGGTGGCCTCGGGACACCTGCCCTGCCCC
CACGAGGGTCAGGACTGTGACTCTTTTTAGGGCCAGGCAGGTGCCTGGACATTTGCCTTGCTGGACGGGG
ACTGGGGATGTGGGAGGGAGCAGACAGGAGGAATCATGTCAGGCCTGTGTGTGAAAGGAAGCTCCACTGT
CACCCTCCACCTCTTCACCCCCCACTCACCAGTGTCCCCTCCACTGTCACATTGTAACTGAACTTCAGGA
TAATAAAGTGCTTGCCTCCAAAAAAAAAAAAAAAAAAAAAAAAAAAAAAAAAAAAAAAAGAATTCACTGG
CCGTCGTTTTACAACGTCGTGACTGGGAAAACCCTGGCGTTACCCAACTTAATCGCCTTGCAGCACATCC
CCCTTTCGCCAGCTGGCGTAATAGCGAAGAGGCCCGCACCGATCGCCCTTCCCAACAGTTGCGCAGCCTG
AATGGCGAATGGCGCCTGATGCGGTATTTTCTCCTTACGCATCTGTGCGGTATTTCACACCGCAAAACGT
TAATATTTTGTTAAAATTCGGTCCACGCTGGTTTGCCCCAGCAGGCGAAAATCCTGTTTGATGGTGGTTC
CGAAATCGGCAAAATCCCTTATAAATCAAAAGAATAGCCCGAGATAGGGT
[37 nt withheld, positions 961-997]
AAAGAACGTGGACTCCAACGTCAAAGG
[141 nt withheld, positions 1025-1165]
G
[146 nt withheld, positions 1167-1312]
TGGTGCACTCTCAGTACAATCTGCTCTGATGCCGCATAGTTAAGCCAGCCCCGACACCCGCCAACACCCG
CTGACGCGCCCTGACGGGCTTGTCTGCTCCCGGCATCCGCTTACAGACAAGCTGTGACCGTCTCCGGGAG
CTGCATGTGTCAGAGGTTTTCACCGTCATCACCGAAACGCGCGAGACGAAAGGGCCTCGTGATACGCCTA
TTTTTATAGGTTAATGTCATGATAATAATGGTTTCTTAGACGTCAGGTGGCACTTTTCGGGGAAATGTGC
GCGGAACCCCTATTTGTTTATTTTTCTAAATACATTCAAATATGTATCCGCTCATGAGACAATAACCCTG
ATAAATGCTTCAATAATATTGAAAAAGGAAGAGTATGAGTATTCAACATTTCCGTGTCGCCCTTATTCCC
TTTTTTGCGGCATTTTGCCTTCCTGTTTTTGCTCACCCAGAAACGCTGGTGAAAGTAAAAGATGCTGAAG
ATCAGTTGGGTGCACGAGTGGGTTACATCGAACTGGATCTCAACAGCGGTAAGATCCTTGAGAGTTTTCG
CCCCGAAGAACGTTTTCCAATGATGAGCACTTTTAAAGTTCTGCTATGTGGCGCGGTATTATCCCGTATT
GACGCCGGGCAAGAGCAACTCGGTCGCCGCATACACTATTCTCAGAATGACTTGGTTGAGTACTCACCAG
TCACAGAAAAGCATCTTACGGATGGCATGACAGTAAGAGAATTATGCAGTGCTGCCATAACCATGAGTGA
TAACACTGCGGCCAACTTACTTCTGACAACGATCGGAGGACCGAAGGAGCTAACCGCTTTTTTGCACAAC
ATGGGGGATCATGTAACTCGCCTTGATCGTTGGGAACCGGAGCTGAATGAAGCCATACCAAACGACGAGC
GTGACACCACGATGCCTGTAGCAATGGCAACAACGTTGCGCAAACTATTAACTGGCGAACTACTTACTCT
AGCTTCCCGGCAACAATTAATAGACTGGATGGAGGCGGATAAAGTTGCAGGACCACTTCTGCGCTCGGCC
CTTCCGGCTGGCTGGTTTATTGCTGATAAATCTGGAGCCGGTGAGCGTGGGTCTCGCGGTATCATTGCAG
CACTGGGGCCAGATGGTAAGCCCTCCCGTATCGTAGTTATCTACACGACGGGGAGTCAGGCAACTATGGA
TGAACGAAATAGACAGATCGCTGAGATAGGTGCCTCACTGATTAAGCATTGGTAACTGTCAGACCAAGTT
TACTCATATATACTTTAGATTGATTTAAAACTTCATTTTTAATTTAAAAGGATCTAGGTGAAGATCCTTT
TTGATAATCTCATGACCAAAATCCCTTAACGTGAGTTTTCGTTCCACTGAGCGTCAGACCCCGTAGAAAA
GATCAAAGGATCTTCTTGAGATCCTTTTTTTCTGCGCGTAATCTGCTGCTTGCAAACAAAAAAACCACCG
CTACCAGCGGTGGTTTGTTTGCCGGATCAAGAGCTACCAACTCTTTTTCCGAAGGTAACTGGCTTCAGCA
GAGCGCAGATACCAAATACTGTCCTTCTAGTGTAGCCGTAGTTAGGCCACCACTTCAAGAACTCTGTAGC
ACCGCCTACATACCTCGCTCTGCTAATCCTGTTACCAGTGGCTGCTGCCAGTGGCGATAAGTCGTGTCTT
ACCGGGTTGGACTCAAGACGATAGTTACCGGATAAGGCGCAGCGGTCGGGCTGAACGGGGGGTTCGTGCA
CACAGCCCAGCTTGGAGCGAACGACCTACACCGAACTGAGATACCTACAGCGTGAGCATTGAGAAAGCGC
CACGCTTCCCGAAGGGAGAAAGGCGGACAGGTATCCGGTAAGCGGCAGGGTCGGAACAGGAGAGCGCACG
AGGGAGCTTCCAGGGGGAAACGCCTGGTATCTTTATAGTCCTGTCGGGTTTCGCCACCTCTGACTTGAGC
GTCGATTTTTGTGATGCTCGTCAGGGGGGCGGAGCCTATGGAAAAACGCCAGCAACGCGGCCTTTTTACG
GTTCCTGGCCTTTTGCTGGCCTTTTGCTCACATGTTCTTTCCTGCGTTATCCCCTGATTCTGTGGATAAC
CGTATTACCGCCTTTGAGTGAGCTGATACCGCTCGCCGCAGCCGAACGACCGAGCGCAGCGAGTCAGTGA
GCGAGGAAGCGGAAGAGCGCCCAATACGCAAACCGCCTCTCCCCGCGCGTTGGCCGATTCATTAATGCAG
CTGGCACGACAGGTTTCCCGACTGGAAAGCGGGCAGTGAGCGCAACGCAATTAATGTGAGTTAGCTCACT
CATTAGGCACCCCAGGCTTTACACTTTATGCTTCCGGCTCGTATGTTGTGTGGAATTGTGAGCGGATAAC
AATTTCACACAGGAAACAGCTATGACCATGATTACGCCAAGCTTAGGCTCCCCAGCAGGCAGAAGTATGC
AAAGCATGCATCTCAATTAGTCAGCAACCATAGTCCCGCCCCTAACTCCGCCCATCCCGCCCCTAACTCC
GCCCAGTTCCGCCCATTCTCCGCCCCATGGCTGACTAATTTTTTTTATTTATGCAGAGGCCGAGGCCGCC
TCGGCCTCTGAGCTATTCCAGAAGTAGTGAGGAGGCTTTTTTGGAGGCCTAGGCTTTTGCAAAAAGCTTT
GCAAAGATGGATAAAGTTTTAAACAGAGAGGAATCTTTGCAGCTAATGGACCTTCTAGGTCTTGAAAGGA
GTGCCTCGTGAGGCTCCGGTGCCCGTCAGTGGGCAGAGCGCACATCGCCCACAGTCCCCGAGAAGTTGGG
GGGAGGGGTCGGCAATTGAACCGGTGCCTAGAGAAGGTGGCGCGGGGTAAACTGGGAAAGTGATGTCGTG
TACTGGCTCCGCCTTTTTCCCGAGGGTGGGGGAGAACCGTATATAAGTGCAGTAGTCGCCGTGAACGTTC
TTTTTCGCAACGGGTTTGCCGCCAGAACACAGGTAAGTGCCGTGTGTGGTTCCCGCGGGCCTGGCCTCTT
TACGGGTTATGGCCCTTGCGTGCCTTGAATTACTTCCACCTGGCTGCAGTACGTGATTCTTGATCCCGAG
CTTCGGGTTGGAAGTGGGTGGGAGAGTTCGAGGCCTTGCGCTTAAGGAGCCCCTTCGCCTCGTGCTTGAG
TTGAGGCCTGGCCTGGGCGCTGGGGCCGCCGCGTGCGAATCTGGTGGCACCTTCGCGCCTGTCTCGCTGC
TTTCGATAAGTCTCTAGCCATTTAAAATTTTTGATGACCTGCTGCGACGCTTTTTTTCTGGCAAGATAGT
CTTGTAAATGCGGGCCAAGATCTGCACACTGGTATTTCGGTTTTTGGGGCCGCGGGCGGCGACGGGGCCC
GTGCGTCCCAGCGCACATGTTCGGCGAGGCGGGGCCTGCGAGCGCGGCCACCGAGAATCGGACGGGGGTA
GTCTCAAGCTGGCCGGCCTGCTCTGGTGCCTGGCCTCGCGCCGCCGTGTATCGCCCCGCCCTGGGCGGCA
AGGCTGGCCCGGTCGGCACCAGTTGCGTGAGCGGAAAGATGGCCGCTTCCCGGCCCTGCTGCAGGGAGCT
CAAAATGGAGGACGCGGCGCTCGGGAGAGCGGGCGGGTGAGTCACCCACACAAAGGAAAAGGGCCTTTCC
GTCCTCAGCCGTCGCTTCATGTGACTCCACGGAGTACCGGGCGCCGTCCAGGCACCTCGATTAGTTCTCG
AGCTTTTGGAGTACGTCGTCTTTAGGTTGGGGGGAGGGGTTTTATGCGATGGAGTTTCCCCACACTGAGT
GGGTGGAGACTGAAGTTAGGCCAGCTTGGCACTTGATGTAATTCTCCTTGGAATTTGCCCTTTTTGAGTT
TGGATCTTGGTTCATTCTCAAGCCTCAGACAGTGGTTCAAAGTTTTTTTCTTCCATTTCAGGTGTCGTGA
GGAATTCTCTAGAGATCCCTCGACCTCGAGATCCATTGTGCTGGATGGCTTACCCATACGATGTTCCAGA
TTACGCTCCTGCAGGCATGGCTTCTAATAATCCAGTGAATCGTGTTGGTGGTAATTTCAACCCTCCAAAA
AGGCCAAATCATGGCTCAACAGGACGCACCATTGCACTTCGAGCAAATTTCTTCCCTGTCCAGTTACCTC
GTGGTAACATTCATCACTATGACCTGTCCATATGTCCAGACAAATGTCCTCGGCGAGTCAATAGGGACGT
TGTAGAGGTCATGGTGTTAAATTACCACAAAGTATTTGGTGGAATGAAACCTGTGTTTGATGGGAGGAAG
AATCTATACACAAGGGATCCTCTACCTATTGGGAAAACACCGACAGAGTTTGAAGTTGTGCTACCGACAG
ACAACAGCCAAGATAAGAAATTCAAGGTGACATTGAAGTGGGTGTCACAAGTAAGTTTGTATGCTCTAGA
GAAGGCCTTGGAGGGCACATGTAACCAGATACCATTTGAGACCATCCAGGCTCTTGATGTGGTACTACGG
CATCTGCCATCCATGAAGTACACGCCTGTTGGCAGATCCTTCTTCTCCCCCCCAGATGGCTATGACTTCC
CACTCGAAAGAGGGAGGGAGGTTTGGTTCGGCTTTCATCAAAGTATCCGACCCTCTCAGTGGAAGATGCT
ACTGAACATTGATGTATCTGCAACAGCATTTTACAAGTGCCAGTCTGTGGTTGAATTCATGTGTGAAGTT
CTTCGCATAAGGAAAGATGATCTGGAGAAACATGCACCTCTCAACGATGCAGATAGACTTCGCTTTACCA
GAGAAATAAAAGGACTTAAAGTTGAAATTACTCACTGTGGGCCAATGAAACGCAAGTACAGGGTCATCAA
TGTGACCAAGCAACCAGCCCAGGCCTTGCAGTTCCCCCTTACACTAGAGTCTGGTCAGACAGCACAGATA
ACTGTCGCTCGCTACTTCCAGGACAAGCATAAGCAAAGACTCAGATATCCTCACCTTCCTTGTCTTCAAG
TTGGCCAAGAGCAGCGCCACACCTATCTTCCTCTCGAGGTGTGTAACATAGTGCCTGGCCAGCGCTGCGT
CAAGAAGCTTACAGACACCCAGACATCTAAGATGATCCGAGCGACAGCACGGTCTGCACCAGATAGGGAG
AGGGAAATCCGAGGACTGGTCAAGAAGGCCAACTTTGATGAGGACGCGTACGTAAAGGACTTTAGTATTT
CCATCGGCAAAAACATGGTTGAGCTTCAAGGCAGAGTTCTACCTCCTCCAAAACTTGTCTACGGAGGAAA
GCAAAGCTCACCTATCACTCCAAAAGGAGGGGTATGGGACATGAGAGGTAGGCAGCTTTTCCACGGCATT
GAGATCAGGACGTGGGCCATTGCTTGTTTTGTCAAGCAACAGATGTGTACAGAGGACTCTCTACGAAGGT
TCTCCAATCAGCTGATGAAGATCAGTGTAGAGCAAGGCATGCCTATCTCCTGCCCGCCTGTCTTCTTCCG
CTATGCGCGCAACCCAGACGAGGTCGAGCGAATGTTCCGCCGGCTGAAAGAGGCACACCCCGACCTGCAA
ATGATCCTTGTTGTTTTACCGGGAAAGACGCCTGTGTATGCCGAGGTGAAGCGCGTCGGTGACACAATGC
TAGGCGTGATAACGCAATGCATCCAGGGGAAAAATGTCACTAAACCCTCACCCCAGACCCTCTCCAATCT
CTGTCTCAAGATAAACGCCAAGCTTGGCGGCGTCAACAATATACTCGCCCCAGAAATACGACCCCCTGTG
TTCCGGGAGCCGGTGATATTCCTTGGCGCTGATGTGACACATCCCGCTGCTGGTGACGATAAGCGACCAT
CTGTAGCTGCTGTGGTGGGGAGCATGGATGCGCACCCCAGTCGCTACTATGCCTCTGTGCGGGTGCAGAC
TCACAGACAGGAAATCATCGCGGAGCTGGCAGCCATGGTGCGAGAGCTTCTTGTGCAGTTCTACCGCTCG
ACAAGGCACAAACCGCAAAGGATAGTGTTTTACCGAGATGGAGTCAGCGAGGGTCAATTCCGACAGGTTC
TTGTGCACGAGTTGAAGGCGATACGCGAGGCGTGTATCAAGCTTGAGGTGGGATATCAACCCGGAATCTC
TTTCATCGTGGTACAGAAGCGTCACCACACCCGCCTCTTCTGCCAAAGAGACCAAGACAAGTGTGGTAAG
AGTGGCAATGTGCCCCCCGGCACCACCGTGGACCGAGGGATCACGCACCCAACCGAATTTGACTTCTACC
TGTGCAGCCACGCCGGCATACAGGGTACGAGTAGACCGTCGCATTACCACGTGCTGTGGGACGATAATAA
CTTCTCCGCAGACGAGCTCCAGGCCCTCACCTACCAACTCTGCCACACATACGTGAGATGCACGCGAGCC
GTGTCTATACCAGCACCTGCCTACTACGCGCATTTGGTCGCGTTCCGCGCGCGATACCATATGATGGATA
GGGACAAGGAAGCGGGAAATGATAACAGTTCCGTTGCCAGCGGTGAAGATTGCAGGGGACCTCAACTACT
CGCAAACGCCGTGCAAGTTCACCCCAAGGTCCTACAGGGAATGTACTTTGCTTGAAGGCGGCC
