>Addgene plasmid #82434 | pMCh-1547 | addgene partial sequence | sequence record 158826 | EF1a-F 5'-TCAAGCCTCAGACAGTGGTTC-3'
ATTCTCTAGAGATCCCTCGACCTCGAGATCCATTGTGCTGGATGGCTTACCCATACGATGTTCCAGATTA
CGCTCCTGCAGGCATGGCTTCTAATAATCCAGTGAATCGTGTTGGTGGTAATTTCAACCCTCCAAAAAGG
CCAAATCATGGCTCAACAGGACGCACCATTGCACTTCGAGCAAATTTCTTCCCTGTCCAGTTACCTCGTG
GTAACATTCATCACTATGACCTGTCCATATGTCCAGACAAATGTCCTCGGCGAGTCAATAGGGACGTTGT
AGAGGTCATGGTGTTAAATTACCACAAAGTATTTGGTGGAATGAAACCTGTGTTTGATGGGAGGAAGAAT
CTATACACAAGGGATCCTCTACCTATTGGGAAAACACCGACAGAGTTTGAAGTTGTGCTACCGACAGACA
ACAGCCAAGATAAGAAATTCAAGGTGACATTGAAGTGGGTGTCACAAGTAAGTTTGTATGCTCTAGAGAA
GGCCTTGGAGGGCACATGTAACCAGATACCATTTGAGACCATCCAGGCTCTTGATGTGGTACTACGGCAT
CTGCCATCCATGAAGTACACGCCTGTTGGCAGATCCTTCTTCTCCCCCCCAGATGGCTATGACTTCCCAC
TCGAAAGAGGGAGGGAGGTTTGGTTCGGCTTTCATCAAAGTATCCGACCCTCTCAGTGGAAGATGCTACT
GAACATTGATGTATCTGCAACAGCATTTTACAAGTGCCAGTCTGTGGTTGAATTCATGTGTGAAGTTCTT
CGCATAAGGAAAGATGATCTGGAGAAACATGCACCTCTCAACGATGCAGATAGACTTCGCTTTACCAGAG
AAATAAA
