>Addgene plasmid #82434 | pMCh-1547 | addgene partial sequence | sequence record 158827 | G-CSF-R 5'-GATGGGGAACACTGCTGTTTA-3'
CTGATACTCTCAAGGGTCCCAGGTGGGGACCCTCACTCTAGAGTCGCGGCCGCCTTCAAGCAAAGTACAT
TCCCTGTAGGACCTTGGGGTGAACTTGCACGGCGTTTGCGAGTAGTTGAGGTCCCCTGCAATCTTCACCG
CTGGCAACGGAACTGTTATCATTTCCCGCTTCCTTGTCCCTATCCATCATATGGTATCGCGCGCGGAACG
CGACCAAATGCGCGTAGTAGGCAGGTGCTGGTATAGACACGGCTCGCGTGCATCTCACGTATGTGTGGCA
GAGTTGGTAGGTGAGGGCCTGGAGCTCGTCTGCGGAGAAGTTATTATCGTCCCACAGCACGTGGTAATGC
GACGGTCTACTCGTACCCTGTATGCCGGCGTGGCTGCACAGGTAGAAGTCAAATTCGGTTGGGTGCGTGA
TCCCTCGGTCCACGGTGGTGCCGGGGGGCACATTGCCACTCTTACCACACTTGTCTTGGTCTCTTTGGCA
GAAGAGGCGGGTGTGGTGACGCTTCTGTACCACGATGAAAGAGATTCCGGGTTGATATCCCACCTCAAGC
TTGATACACGCCTCGCGTATCGCCTTCAACTCGTGCACAAGAACCTGTCGGAATTGACCCTCGCTGACTC
CATCTCGGTAAAACACTATCCTTTGCGGTTTGTGCCTTGTCGAGCGGTAGAACTGCACAAGAAGCTCTCG
CACCATGGCTGCCAGCTCCGCGATGATTTCCTGTCTGTGAGTCTGCACCCGCACAGAGGCATAGTAGCGA
CTGGG
